Addgene plasmid #157311: pD649-HAsp-ZPBP-COMP5AP-AviTag-9xHis
Purpose: Mammalian expression of secreted protein fused to COMP5AP-AviTag-9xHis.
Depositing lab: Chris Garcia. Depositing organization: Stanford University. Publication: A Human IgSF Cell-Surface Interactome Reveals a Complex Network of Protein-Protein Interactions. Wojtowicz WM, Vielmetter J, Fernandes RA, Siepe DH, Eastman CL, Chisholm GB, Cox S, Klock H, Anderson PW, Rue SM, Miller JJ, Glaser SM, Bragstad ML, Vance J, Lam AW, Lesley SA, Zinn K, Garcia KC. Cell. 2020 Aug 20;182(4):1027-1043.e17. doi: 10.1016/j.cell.2020.07.025. PubMed 32822567.
Backbone
  Vector backbone: pD649
  Backbone size w/o insert (bp): 7153
  Vector type: Mammalian Expression
Growth in bacteria
  Bacterial resistance: Ampicillin, 100 μg/mL
  Growth temperature: 37°C
  Growth strain: DH5alpha
  Copy number: High Copy
Gene/Insert
  Gene/Insert name: ZPBP (alt name: ZPBP1)
  Species: H. sapiens (human)
  Insert size (bp): 921
  Entrez Gene: ZPBP (a.k.a. ZPBP1, FLJ93221)
  Promoter: CMV/SP6
  Tag / fusion protein: COMP5AP-AviTag-9xHis (C terminal on backbone)
  Cloning method: Restriction Enzyme; 5′ cloning site GCGGCCGC (not destroyed); 3′ cloning site GGCGCGCC (not destroyed)
  Sequencing primers: 5′ ATTTAGGTGACACTATAG; 3′ CGTCGCACTCCATCACGGTG
Resource information
  A portion of this plasmid was derived from a plasmid made by: synthesis by ThermoFisher
Terms and licenses: Academic/Nonprofit Terms; Industry Terms: Not Available to Industry
Depositor comments: Some plasmids in this collection may have an IS4-like element ISVsa5 family transposase upstream of the CMV promoter.
How to cite: pD649-HAsp-ZPBP-COMP5AP-AviTag-9xHis was a gift from Chris Garcia (Addgene plasmid # 157311 ; http://n2t.net/addgene:157311 ; RRID:Addgene_157311)
