[The description below was written by a language model from this plasmid's Addgene catalogue record and pLannotate feature annotations shown in this document.]
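Description:
pD649-HAsp-ZPBP-COMP5AP-AviTag-9xHis is a mammalian expression plasmid built on the pD649 backbone for producing a secreted, tagged form of human ZPBP (zona pellucida binding protein, also called ZPBP1). It is maintained in E. coli as a high-copy plasmid through a ColE1/pUC-type origin and selected with ampicillin via a complete β-lactamase gene. The annotation also picks up short remnants of KanR, lacZα, an rrnB terminator and an f1 origin, which are partial fragments and unlikely to be functional.

The expression cassette is driven by the CMV immediate-early enhancer and promoter, followed by a fragment of CMV intron A and an SP6 promoter that could support in vitro transcription. The name indicates an HA-type signal peptide ("HAsp"), whereas the automated annotation labels a short fragment in that position as an immunoglobulin heavy-chain signal sequence. Either way, a leader directs the fusion into the secretory pathway. The ZPBP insert (about 0.9 kb, cloned between two retained restriction sites) was matched by the annotation tool to the mouse orthologue, but the catalogue records it as human. It is fused at its C terminus to the coiled-coil region of cartilage oligomeric matrix protein, which pentamerises the fusion, then to human placental alkaline phosphatase as an enzymatic reporter, an AviTag for site-specific biotinylation, and a polyhistidine tag (9xHis by name, annotated as 8xHis), ending at a bGH polyadenylation signal. A separate SV40/EM7-driven cassette carries a puromycin resistance gene (annotated as a fragment) with an SV40 poly(A) signal.

Such multimeric alkaline phosphatase fusions serve as high-avidity "prey" for detecting weak extracellular protein–protein interactions, consistent with the associated human cell-surface interactome study. The depositor notes that some plasmids in the collection may carry a transposase insertion upstream of the CMV promoter.
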