Features (pLannotate 1.2.2; 24 found; start..end, strand, type, name):
    119..143     -  CDS            KanR (fragment): aminoglycoside phosphotransferase; aph(3')-Ia; confers resistance to kanamycin
    254..842     +  rep_origin     ori: high-copy-number ColE1/pMB1/pBR322/pUC origin of replication
   1067..1084    +  terminator     rrnB T2 terminator (fragment): transcription terminator T2 from the E. coli rrnB gene
   1109..1128    -  CDS            lacZα (fragment): LacZα fragment of β-galactosidase; lacZ fragment
   1584..1600    +  protein_bind   lac operator: The lac repressor binds to the lac operator to inhibit transcription in E. coli. This inhibition can be relieved by adding lactose or isopropyl-β-D-thiogalactopyranoside (IPTG). lac repressor encoded by lacI
   1843..2146    +  enhancer       CMV enhancer: human cytomegalovirus immediate early enhancer
   2147..2350    +  promoter       CMV promoter: human cytomegalovirus (CMV) immediate early promoter
   2486..2529    +  intron         CMV intron (fragment): modified intron A from human cytomegalovirus
   2581..2599    +  promoter       SP6 promoter: promoter for bacteriophage SP6 RNA polymerase
   2603..2640    +  CDS            IgH signal sequence (fragment): signal sequence from the mouse immunoglobulin heavy chain variable region
   2740..3669    +  CDS            Zpbp (fragment): ZPBP1_MOUSE - Also known as Zpbp1. Experimental evidence at protein level: Swiss-Prot protein existence level 1. Plays a role in acrosome compaction and sperm morphogenesis. Is implicated in sperm-oocyte interaction during fertilization. From Mus musculus (Mouse).
   3766..3945    +  CDS            Comp (fragment): COMP_RAT - Experimental evidence at protein level: Swiss-Prot protein existence level 1. May play a role in the structural integrity of cartilage via its interaction with other extracellular matrix proteins such as the collagens and fibronectin. Can mediate the interaction of chondrocytes with the cartilage extracellular matrix through interaction with cell surface integrin receptors. Could play a role in the pathogenesis of osteoarthritis. Potent suppressor of apoptosis in both primary chondrocytes and transformed cells. Suppresses apoptosis by blocking the activation of caspase-3 and by indu
   3933..5385    +  CDS            SEAP (fragment): secreted alkaline phosphatase from human placenta The natural enzyme has a C-terminal transmembrane sequence that is replaced by a GPI anchor.
   5410..5451    +  CDS            AviTag™ (fragment): peptide tag that allows for enzymatic biotinylation
   5455..5478    +  CDS            8xHis: 8xHis affinity tag
   5624..5735    +  polyA_signal   bGH poly(A) signal: bovine growth hormone polyadenylation signal
   5736..5844    +  rep_origin     f1 ori (fragment): f1 bacteriophage origin of replication; arrow indicates direction of (+) strand synthesis
   5858..6187    +  promoter       SV40 promoter: SV40 enhancer and early promoter
   6235..6282    +  promoter       EM7 promoter: synthetic bacterial promoter&nbsp
   6301..6900    +  CDS            PuroR (fragment): puromycin N-acetyltransferase; pac from Streptomyces; confers resistance to puromycin
   6910..7035    +  CDS            ble (fragment): BLE_KLEPN - Experimental evidence at protein level: Swiss-Prot protein existence level 1. Binding protein with a strong affinity to the bleomycin family of antibiotics. Binds to CL990; an antimitotic-antibiotic compound. From Klebsiella pneumoniae.
   7030..7151    +  polyA_signal   SV40 poly(A) signal: SV40 polyadenylation signal
   7204..8064    -  CDS            AmpR: β-lactamase; bla; confers resistance to ampicillin, carbenicillin, and related antibiotics
   8067..89      -  promoter       AmpR promoter (fragment) (across the origin): bla
>Addgene plasmid #157311 | pD649-HAsp-ZPBP-COMP5AP-AviTag-9xHis | depositor full sequence | sequence record 303731 | Full Sequence
TTTCAATATTATTGAAGCATTTATCAGGGTTATTGTCTCATGAGCGGATACATATTTGAATGTATTTAGA
AAAATAAACAAATAGGGGTCAGTGTTACAACCAATTAACCAATTCTGAACATTATCGCGAGCCCATTTAT
ACCTGAATATGGCTCATAACACCCCTTGCTCATGACCAAAATCCCTTAACGTGAGTTACGCGCGCGTCGT
TCCACTGAGCGTCAGACCCCGTAGAAAAGATCAAAGGATCTTCTTGAGATCCTTTTTTTCTGCGCGTAAT
CTGCTGCTTGCAAACAAAAAAACCACCGCTACCAGCGGTGGTTTGTTTGCCGGATCAAGAGCTACCAACT
CTTTTTCCGAAGGTAACTGGCTTCAGCAGAGCGCAGATACCAAATACTGTTCTTCTAGTGTAGCCGTAGT
TAGCCCACCACTTCAAGAACTCTGTAGCACCGCCTACATACCTCGCTCTGCTAATCCTGTTACCAGTGGC
TGCTGCCAGTGGCGATAAGTCGTGTCTTACCGGGTTGGACTCAAGACGATAGTTACCGGATAAGGCGCAG
CGGTCGGGCTGAACGGGGGGTTCGTGCACACAGCCCAGCTTGGAGCGAACGACCTACACCGAACTGAGAT
ACCTACAGCGTGAGCTATGAGAAAGCGCCACGCTTCCCGAAGGGAGAAAGGCGGACAGGTATCCGGTAAG
CGGCAGGGTCGGAACAGGAGAGCGCACGAGGGAGCTTCCAGGGGGAAACGCCTGGTATCTTTATAGTCCT
GTCGGGTTTCGCCACCTCTGACTTGAGCGTCGATTTTTGTGATGCTCGTCAGGGGGGCGGAGCCTATGGA
AAAACGCCAGCAACGCGGCCTTTTTACGGTTCCTGGCCTTTTGCTGGCCTTTTGCTCACATGTTCTTTCC
TGCGTTATCCCCTGATTCTGTGGATAACCGTATTACCGCCTTTGAGTGAGCTGATACCGCTCGCCGCAGC
CGAACGACCGAGCGCAGCGAGTCAGTGAGCGAGGAAGCGGAAGGCGAGAGTAGGGAACTGCCAGGCATCA
AACTAAGCAGAAGGCCCCTGACGGATGGCCTTTTTGCGTTTCTACAAACTCTTTCTGTGTTGTAAAACGA
CGGCCAGTCTTAAGCTCGGGCCCCCTGGGCGGTTCTGATAACGAGTAATCGTTAATCCGCAAATAACGTA
AAAACCCGCTTCGGCGGGTTTTTTTATGGGGGGAGTTTAGGGAAAGAGCATTTGTCAGAATATTTAAGGG
CGCCTGTCACTTTGCTTGATATATGAGAATTATTTAACCTTATAAATGAGAAAAAAGCAACGCACTTTAA
ATAAGATACGTTGCTTTTTCGATTGATGAACACCTATAATTAAACTATTCATCTATTATTTATGATTTTT
TGTATATACAATATTTCTAGTTTGTTAAAGAGAATTAAGAAAATAAATCTCGAAAATAATAAAGGGAAAA
TCAGTTTTTGATATCAAAATTATACATGTCAACGATAATACAAAATATAATACAAACTATAAGATGTTAT
CAGTATTTATTATCATTTAGAATAAATTTTGTGTCGCCCTTAATTGTGAGCGGATAACAATTACGAGCTT
CATGCACAGTGGCGTTGACTCAATATTGGCCATTAGCCATATTATTCATTGGTTATATAGCATAAATCAA
TATTGGCTATTGGCCATTGCATACGTTGTATCTATATCATAATATGTACATTTATATTGGCTCATGTCCA
ATATGACCGCCATGTTGGCATTGATTATTGACTAGTTATTAATAGTAATCAATTACGGGGTCATTAGTTC
ATAGCCCATATATGGAGTTCCGCGTTACATAACTTACGGTAAATGGCCCGCCTGGCTGACCGCCCAACGA
CCCCCGCCCATTGACGTCAATAATGACGTATGTTCCCATAGTAACGCCAATAGGGACTTTCCATTGACGT
CAATGGGTGGAGTATTTACGGTAAACTGCCCACTTGGCAGTACATCAAGTGTATCATATGCCAAGTACGC
CCCCTATTGACGTCAATGACGGTAAATGGCCCGCCTGGCATTATGCCCAGTACATGACCTTATGGGACTT
TCCTACTTGGCAGTACATCTACGTATTAGTCATCGCTATTACCATGGTGATGCGGTTTTGGCAGTACATC
AATGGGCGTGGATAGCGGTTTGACTCACGGGGATTTCCAAGTCTCCACCCCATTGACGTCAATGGGAGTT
TGTTTTGGCACCAAAATCAACGGGACTTTCCAAAATGTCGTAACAACTCCGCCCCATTGACGCAAATGGG
CGGTAGGCGTGTACGGTGGGAGGTCTATATAAGCAGAGCTCGTTTAGTGAACCGTCAGATCGCCTGGAGA
CGCCATCCACGCTGTTTTGACCTCCATAGAAGACACCGGGACCGATCCAGCCTCCGCGGCCGGGAACGGT
GCATTGGAACGCGGATTCCCCGTGCCAAGAGTGACGTAAGTACCGCCTATAGAGTCTATAGGCCCACCCC
CTTGGCTTCGTTAGAACGCGGCTACAATTAATACATAACCTTATGTATCATACACATACGATTTAGGTGA
CACTATAGAATAACATCCACTTTGCCTTTCTCTCCACAGGTGTCCACTCCCAGGTCCAACTGCACCTCGG
TTCTATCGAAAACGCGCCTGCTAGCGCCACCATGAAGACCATCATTGCCCTGAGCTACATCTTCTGCCTG
GTGTTCGCTGCGGCCGCCCATCTTGTTAGACTGCCTAGAGCCTTCCGGCTGACCAAGGACTCTGTGAAGA
TCGTGGGCAGCACCAGCTTTCCCGTGAAGGCCTATGTGATGCTGCACCAGAAAAGCCCTCACGTGCTGTG
TGTGACCCAGCAGCTGAGAAACGCCGAGCTGATCGATCCCAGCTTTCAGTGGTACGGCCCCAAGGGCAAA
GTGGTGTCCGTGGAAAACAGAACAGCCCAGATCACCAGCACCGGCAGCCTGGTGTTCCAGAACTTCGAGG
AATCCATGAGCGGGATCTATACCTGCTTCCTCGAGTACAAGCCCACCGTGGAAGAGATCGTGAAGCGGCT
GCAGCTGAAGTACGCCATCTACGCCTACAGAGAGCCCCACTACTACTACCAGTTCACCGCCAGATACCAC
GCTGCCCCTTGCAACAGCATCTACAACATCAGCTTCGAGAAGAAGCTGCTGCAGATCCTGAGCAAACTGC
TGCTGGACCTGAGCTGCGAGATCAGCCTGCTGAAGTCCGAGTGCCACAGAGTGAAGATGCAGAGAGCCGG
ACTGCAGAACGAGCTGTTCTTCGCCTTTAGCGTGTCCAGCCTGGATACCGAGAAGGGCCCTAAGAGATGC
ACCGACCACAACTGCGAGCCCTACAAGAGACTGTTCAAGGCCAAGAACCTGATCGAGCGGTTCTTCAACC
AGCAAGTGGAAATCCTCGGCAGAAGGGCCGAACAGCTGCCCCAGATCTACTACATCGAGGGCACACTGCA
GATGGTCTGGATCAACAGATGCTTCCCCGGCTACGGCATGAACGTGCAGCAGCACCCTAAGTGCCCTGAG
TGTTGCGTGATCTGTAGCCCCGGCAGCTACAACCCTAGAGATGGCATTCACTGCCTGCAGTGCAACAGCT
CTCTGGTGTACGGCGCCAAGACCTGCCTTGGCGCGCCGGAAGATCAAGTTGATCCAAGATTGATTGATGG
CAAGGGCGGATCTCTGGAGGTGCTGTTCCAGGGACCAGGCGGAAGCGGCAATCCCGGCGGCGATCTGGCC
CCCCAGATGCTGCGCGAGCTGCAGGAGACCAATGCCGCCCTGCAGGACGTGCGCGAGCTGCTGCGCCACC
GCGTGAAGGAGATCACCTTCCTGAAGAACACCGTGATGGAGTGCGACGCCTGCGGTATGCAGCCCTCTAG
AGGCTCCGGCTCCATCATCCCAGTTGAGGAGGAGAACCCGGACTTCTGGAACCGCGAGGCAGCCGAGGCC
CTGGGTGCCGCCAAGAAGCTGCAGCCTGCACAGACAGCCGCCAAGAACCTCATCATCTTCCTGGGCGATG
GGATGGGGGTGTCTACGGTGACAGCTGCCAGGATCCTAAAAGGGCAGAAGAAGGACAAACTGGGGCCTGA
GATACCCCTGGCCATGGACCGCTTCCCATATGTGGCTCTGTCCAAGACATACAATGTAGACAAACATGTG
CCAGACAGTGGAGCCACAGCCACGGCCTACCTGTGCGGGGTCAAGGGCAACTTCCAGACCATTGGCTTGA
GTGCAGCCGCCCGCTTTAACCAGTGCAACACGACACGCGGCAACGAGGTCATCTCCGTGATGAATCGGGC
CAAGAAAGCAGGGAAGTCAGTGGGAGTGGTAACCACCACACGAGTGCAGCACGCCTCGCCAGCCGGCACC
TACGCCCACACGGTGAACCGCAACTGGTACTCGGACGCCGACGTGCCTGCCTCGGCCCGCCAGGAGGGGT
GCCAGGACATCGCTACGCAGCTCATCTCCAACATGGACATTGACGTGATCCTAGGTGGAGGCCGAAAGTA
CATGTTTCGCATGGGAACCCCAGACCCTGAGTACCCAGATGACTACAGCCAAGGTGGGACCAGGCTGGAC
GGGAAGAATCTGGTGCAGGAATGGCTGGCGAAGCGCCAGGGTGCCCGGTATGTGTGGAACCGCACTGAGC
TCATGCAGGCTTCCCTGGACCCGTCTGTGACCCATCTCATGGGTCTCTTTGAGCCTGGAGACATGAAATA
CGAGATCCACCGAGACTCCACACTGGACCCCTCCCTGATGGAGATGACAGAGGCTGCCCTGCGCCTGCTG
AGCAGGAACCCCCGCGGCTTCTTCCTCTTCGTGGAGGGTGGTCGCATCGACCATGGTCATCATGAAAGCA
GGGCTTACCGGGCACTGACTGAGACGATCATGTTCGACGACGCCATTGAGAGGGCGGGCCAGCTCACCAG
CGAGGAGGACACGCTGAGCCTCGTCACTGCCGACCACTCCCACGTCTTCTCCTTCGGAGGCTACCCCCTG
CGAGGGAGCTCCATCTTCGGGCTGGCCCCTGGCAAGGCCCGGGACAGGAAGGCCTACACGGTCCTCCTAT
ACGGAAACGGTCCAGGCTATGTGCTCAAGGACGGCGCCCGGCCGGATGTTACCGAGAGCGAGAGCGGGAG
CCCCGAGTATCGGCAGCAGTCAGCAGTGCCCCTGGACGAAGAGACCCACGCAGGCGAGGACGTGGCGGTG
TTCGCGCGCGGCCCGCAGGCGCACCTGGTTCACGGCGTGCAGGAGCAGACCTTCATAGCGCACGTCATGG
CCTTCGCCGCCTGCCTGGAGCCCTACACCGCCTGCGACCTGGCGCCCCCCGCCGGCACCACCGACGCCGC
GCACCCGGGTGGCGGAGGACTGAACGACATCTTCGAGGCTCAGAAAATCGAATGGCACGAACATCACCAT
CACCATCACCATCACCATTAAGGCCGGCCTGTAGTCACTGGCACAACGCGTTACCCGGTAAGCCAATCGG
GTATACACGGTCGTCATACTGCAGACAGGGTTCTTCTACTTTGCAAGATAGTCTTGAGTAGTAAAATAAA
TAGATAGAGAAAATCAGCCTCGACTGTGCCTTCTAGTTGCCAGCCATCTGTTGTTTGCCCCTCCCCCGTG
CCTTCCTTGACCCTGGAAGGTGCCACTCCCACTGTCCTTTCCTAATAAAATGAGGAAATTGCATCACAAC
ACTCAACCCTATCTCGGTCTATTCTTTTGATTTATAAGGGATTTTGCCGATTTCGGCCTATTGGTTAAAA
AATGAGCTGATTTAACAAAAATTTAACGCGAATTAATTCTGTGGAATGTGTGTCAGTTAGGGTGTGGAAA
GTCCCCAGGCTCCCCAGCAGGCAGAAGTATGCAAAGCATGCATCTCAATTAGTCAGCAACCAGGTGTGGA
AAGTCCCCAGGCTCCCCAGCAGGCAGAAGTATGCAAAGCATGCATCTCAATTAGTCAGCAACCATAGTCC
CGCCCCTAACTCCGCCCATCCCGCCCCTAACTCCGCCCAGTTCCGCCCATTCTCCGCCCCATGGCTGACT
AATTTTTTTTATTTATGCAGAGGCCGAGGCCGCCTCTGCCTCTGAGCTATTCCAGAAGTAGTGAGGAGGC
TTTTTTGGAGGCCTAGGCTTTTGCAAAAAGCTCCCGGGAGCTTGTATATCCATTTTCGGATCTGATCAGC
ACGTGTTGACAATTAATCATCGGCATAGTATATCGGCATAGTATAATACGACAAGGTGAGGAACTAAACC
ATGACCGAGTACAAGCCCACGGTGCGCCTCGCCACCCGCGACGACGTCCCCAGGGCCGTACGCACCCTCG
CCGCCGCGTTCGCCGACTACCCCGCCACGCGCCACACCGTCGATCCGGACCGCCACATCGAGCGGGTCAC
CGAGCTGCAAGAACTCTTCCTCACGCGCGTCGGGCTCGACATCGGCAAGGTGTGGGTCGCGGACGACGGC
GCCGCGGTGGCGGTCTGGACCACGCCGGAGAGCGTCGAAGCGGGGGCGGTGTTCGCCGAGATCGGCCCGC
GCATGGCCGAGTTGAGCGGTTCCCGGCTGGCCGCGCAGCAACAGATGGAAGGCCTCCTGGCGCCGCACCG
GCCCAAGGAGCCCGCGTGGTTCCTGGCCACCGTCGGCGTCTCGCCCGACCACCAGGGCAAGGGTCTGGGC
AGCGCCGTCGTGCTCCCCGGAGTGGAGGCGGCCGAGCGCGCCGGGGTGCCCGCCTTCCTGGAGACATCCG
CGCCCCGCAACCTCCCCTTCTACGAGCGGCTCGGCTTCACCGTCACCGCCGACGTCGAGGTGCCCGAAGG
ACCGCGCACCTGGTGCATGACCCGCAAGCCCGGTGCCTGACACGTGCTACGAGATTTCGATTCCACCGCC
GCCTTCTATGAAAGGTTGGGCTTCGGAATCGTTTTCCGGGACGCCGGCTGGATGATCCTCCAGCGCGGGG
ATCTCATGCTGGAGTTCTTCGCCCACCCCAACTTGTTTATTGCAGCTTATAATGGTTACAAATAAAGCAA
TAGCATCACAAATTTCACAAATAAAGCATTTTTTTCACTGCATTCTAGTTGTGGTTTGTCCAAACTCATC
AATGTATCTTATCATGTCTGTATACCGTCGACCTCTAGCTAGAGCTTGGCGTAATCATGGTCATTACCAA
TGCTTAATCAGTGAGGCACCTATCTCAGCGATCTGTCTATTTCGTTCATCCATAGTTGCCTGACTCCCCG
TCGTGTAGATAACTACGATACGGGAGGGCTTACCATCTGGCCCCAGCGCTGCGATGATACCGCGAGAACC
ACGCTCACCGGCTCCGGATTTATCAGCAATAAACCAGCCAGCCGGAAGGGCCGAGCGCAGAAGTGGTCCT
GCAACTTTATCCGCCTCCATCCAGTCTATTAATTGTTGCCGGGAAGCTAGAGTAAGTAGTTCGCCAGTTA
ATAGTTTGCGCAACGTTGTTGCCATCGCTACAGGCATCGTGGTGTCACGCTCGTCGTTTGGTATGGCTTC
ATTCAGCTCCGGTTCCCAACGATCAAGGCGAGTTACATGATCCCCCATGTTGTGCAAAAAAGCGGTTAGC
TCCTTCGGTCCTCCGATCGTTGTCAGAAGTAAGTTGGCCGCAGTGTTATCACTCATGGTTATGGCAGCAC
TGCATAATTCTCTTACTGTCATGCCATCCGTAAGATGCTTTTCTGTGACTGGTGAGTACTCAACCAAGTC
ATTCTGAGAATAGTGTATGCGGCGACCGAGTTGCTCTTGCCCGGCGTCAATACGGGATAATACCGCGCCA
CATAGCAGAACTTTAAAAGTGCTCATCATTGGAAAACGTTCTTCGGGGCGAAAACTCTCAAGGATCTTAC
CGCTGTTGAGATCCAGTTCGATGTAACCCACTCGTGCACCCAACTGATCTTCAGCATCTTTTACTTTCAC
CAGCGTTTCTGGGTGAGCAAAAACAGGAAGGCAAAATGCCGCAAAAAAGGGAATAAGGGCGACACGGAAA
TGTTGAATACTCATATTCTTCCTT
