>Addgene plasmid #157311 | pD649-HAsp-ZPBP-COMP5AP-AviTag-9xHis | depositor partial sequence | sequence record 303732 | insert (secreted protein)
CATCTTGTTAGACTGCCTAGAGCCTTCCGGCTGACCAAGGACTCTGTGAAGATCGTGGGCAGCACCAGCT
TTCCCGTGAAGGCCTATGTGATGCTGCACCAGAAAAGCCCTCACGTGCTGTGTGTGACCCAGCAGCTGAG
AAACGCCGAGCTGATCGATCCCAGCTTTCAGTGGTACGGCCCCAAGGGCAAAGTGGTGTCCGTGGAAAAC
AGAACAGCCCAGATCACCAGCACCGGCAGCCTGGTGTTCCAGAACTTCGAGGAATCCATGAGCGGGATCT
ATACCTGCTTCCTCGAGTACAAGCCCACCGTGGAAGAGATCGTGAAGCGGCTGCAGCTGAAGTACGCCAT
CTACGCCTACAGAGAGCCCCACTACTACTACCAGTTCACCGCCAGATACCACGCTGCCCCTTGCAACAGC
ATCTACAACATCAGCTTCGAGAAGAAGCTGCTGCAGATCCTGAGCAAACTGCTGCTGGACCTGAGCTGCG
AGATCAGCCTGCTGAAGTCCGAGTGCCACAGAGTGAAGATGCAGAGAGCCGGACTGCAGAACGAGCTGTT
CTTCGCCTTTAGCGTGTCCAGCCTGGATACCGAGAAGGGCCCTAAGAGATGCACCGACCACAACTGCGAG
CCCTACAAGAGACTGTTCAAGGCCAAGAACCTGATCGAGCGGTTCTTCAACCAGCAAGTGGAAATCCTCG
GCAGAAGGGCCGAACAGCTGCCCCAGATCTACTACATCGAGGGCACACTGCAGATGGTCTGGATCAACAG
ATGCTTCCCCGGCTACGGCATGAACGTGCAGCAGCACCCTAAGTGCCCTGAGTGTTGCGTGATCTGTAGC
CCCGGCAGCTACAACCCTAGAGATGGCATTCACTGCCTGCAGTGCAACAGCTCTCTGGTGTACGGCGCCA
AGACCTGCCTT
